>Addgene plasmid #76426 | KSR2 gRNA (BRDN0001148172) | addgene full sequence | sequence record 185816 | Addgene Assembled Sequence
CCCGGGTGCAAAGATGGATAAAGTTTTAAACAGAGAGGAATCTTTGCAGCTAATGGACCTTCTAGGTCTT
GAAAGGAGTGGGAATTGGCTCCGGTGCCCGTCAGTGGGCAGAGCGCACATCGCCCACAGTCCCCGAGAAG
TTGGGGGGAGGGGTCGGCAATTGATCCGGTGCCTAGAGAAGGTGGCGCGGGGTAAACTGGGAAAGTGATG
TCGTGTACTGGCTCCGCCTTTTTCCCGAGGGTGGGGGAGAACCGTATATAAGTGCAGTAGTCGCCGTGAA
CGTTCTTTTTCGCAACGGGTTTGCCGCCAGAACACAGGTAAGTGCCGTGTGTGGTTCCCGCGGGCCTGGC
CTCTTTACGGGTTATGGCCCTTGCGTGCCTTGAATTACTTCCACCTGGCTGCAGTACGTGATTCTTGATC
CCGAGCTTCGGGTTGGAAGTGGGTGGGAGAGTTCGAGGCCTTGCGCTTAAGGAGCCCCTTCGCCTCGTGC
TTGAGTTGAGGCCTGGCCTGGGCGCTGGGGCCGCCGCGTGCGAATCTGGTGGCACCTTCGCGCCTGTCTC
GCTGCTTTCGATAAGTCTCTAGCCATTTAAAATTTTTGATGACCTGCTGCGACGCTTTTTTTCTGGCAAG
ATAGTCTTGTAAATGCGGGCCAAGATCTGCACACTGGTATTTCGGTTTTTGGGGCCGCGGGCGGCGACGG
GGCCCGTGCGTCCCAGCGCACATGTTCGGCGAGGCGGGGCCTGCGAGCGCGGCCACCGAGAATCGGACGG
GGGTAGTCTCAAGCTGGCCGGCCTGCTCTGGTGCCTGGCCTCGCGCCGCCGTGTATCGCCCCGCCCTGGG
CGGCAAGGCTGGCCCGGTCGGCACCAGTTGCGTGAGCGGAAAGATGGCCGCTTCCCGGCCCTGCTGCAGG
GAGCTCAAAATGGAGGACGCGGCGCTCGGGAGAGCGGGCGGGTGAGTCACCCACACAAAGGAAAAGGGCC
TTTCCGTCCTCAGCCGTCGCTTCATGTGACTCCACGGAGTACCGGGCGCCGTCCAGGCACCTCGATTAGT
TCTCGAGCTTTTGGAGTACGTCGTCTTTAGGTTGGGGGGAGGGGTTTTATGCGATGGAGTTTCCCCACAC
TGAGTGGGTGGAGACTGAAGTTAGGCCAGCTTGGCACTTGATGTAATTCTCCTTGGAATTTGCCCTTTTT
GAGTTTGGATCTTGGTTCATTCTCAAGCCTCAGACAGTGGTTCAAAGTTTTTTTCTTCCATTTCAGGTGT
CGTGACGTACGGCCACCATGACCGAGTACAAGCCCACGGTGCGCCTCGCCACCCGCGACGACGTCCCCAG
GGCCGTACGCACCCTCGCCGCCGCGTTCGCCGACTACCCCGCCACGCGCCACACCGTCGATCCGGACCGC
CACATCGAGCGGGTCACCGAGCTGCAAGAACTCTTCCTCACGCGCGTCGGGCTCGACATCGGCAAGGTGT
GGGTCGCGGACGACGGCGCCGCCGTGGCGGTCTGGACCACGCCGGAGAGCGTCGAAGCGGGGGCGGTGTT
CGCCGAGATCGGCCCGCGCATGGCCGAGTTGAGCGGTTCCCGGCTGGCCGCGCAGCAACAGATGGAAGGC
CTCCTGGCGCCGCACCGGCCCAAGGAGCCCGCGTGGTTCCTGGCCACCGTCGGAGTCTCGCCCGACCACC
AGGGCAAGGGTCTGGGCAGCGCCGTCGTGCTCCCCGGAGTGGAGGCGGCCGAGCGCGCCGGGGTGCCCGC
CTTCCTGGAGACCTCCGCGCCCCGCAACCTCCCCTTCTACGAGCGGCTCGGCTTCACCGTCACCGCCGAC
GTCGAGGTGCCCGAAGGACCGCGCACCTGGTGCATGACCCGCAAGCCCGGTGCCTGAACGCGTTAAGTCG
ACAATCAACCTCTGGATTACAAAATTTGTGAAAGATTGACTGGTATTCTTAACTATGTTGCTCCTTTTAC
GCTATGTGGATACGCTGCTTTAATGCCTTTGTATCATGCTATTGCTTCCCGTATGGCTTTCATTTTCTCC
TCCTTGTATAAATCCTGGTTGCTGTCTCTTTATGAGGAGTTGTGGCCCGTTGTCAGGCAACGTGGCGTGG
TGTGCACTGTGTTTGCTGACGCAACCCCCACTGGTTGGGGCATTGCCACCACCTGTCAGCTCCTTTCCGG
GACTTTCGCTTTCCCCCTCCCTATTGCCACGGCGGAACTCATCGCCGCCTGCCTTGCCCGCTGCTGGACA
GGGGCTCGGCTGTTGGGCACTGACAATTCCGTGGTGTTGTCGGGGAAATCATCGTCCTTTCCTTGGCTGC
TCGCCTGTGTTGCCACCTGGATTCTGCGCGGGACGTCCTTCTGCTACGTCCCTTCGGCCCTCAATCCAGC
GGACCTTCCTTCCCGCGGCCTGCTGCCGGCTCTGCGGCCTCTTCCGCGTCTTCGCCTTCGCCCTCAGACG
AGTCGGATCTCCCTTTGGGCCGCCTCCCCGCGTCGACTTTAAGACCAATGACTTACAAGGCAGCTGTAGA
TCTTAGCCACTTTTTAAAAGAAAAGGGGGGACTGGAAGGGCTAATTCACTCCCAACGAAGACAAGATCTG
CTTTTTGCTTGTACTGGGTCTCTCTGGTTAGACCAGATCTGAGCCTGGGAGCTCTCTGGCTAACTAGGGA
ACCCACTGCTTAAGCCTCAATAAAGCTTGCCTTGAGTGCTTCAAGTAGTGTGTGCCCGTCTGTTGTGTGA
CTCTGGTAACTAGAGATCCCTCAGACCCTTTTAGTCAGTGTGGAAAATCTCTAGCAGTACGTATAGTAGT
TCATGTCATCTTATTATTCAGTATTTATAACTTGCAAAGAAATGAATATCAGAGAGTGAGAGGAACTTGT
TTATTGCAGCTTATAATGGTTACAAATAAAGCAATAGCATCACAAATTTCACAAATAAAGCATTTTTTTC
ACTGCATTCTAGTTGTGGTTTGTCCAAACTCATCAATGTATCTTATCATGTCTGGCTCTAGCTATCCCGC
CCCTAACTCCGCCCATCCCGCCCCTAACTCCGCCCAGTTCCGCCCATTCTCCGCCCCATGGCTGACTAAT
TTTTTTTATTTATGCAGAGGCCGAGGCCGCCTCGGCCTCTGAGCTATTCCAGAAGTAGTGAGGAGGCTTT
TTTGGAGGCCTAGGGACGTACCCAATTCGCCCTATAGTGAGTCGTATTACGCGCGCTCACTGGCCGTCGT
TTTACAACGTCGTGACTGGGAAAACCCTGGCGTTACCCAACTTAATCGCCTTGCAGCACATCCCCCTTTC
GCCAGCTGGCGTAATAGCGAAGAGGCCCGCACCGATCGCCCTTCCCAACAGTTGCGCAGCCTGAATGGCG
AATGGG
[124 nt withheld, positions 3367-3490]
C
[91 nt withheld, positions 3492-3582]
A
[49 nt withheld, positions 3584-3632]
CCTTTGACGTTGGAGTCCACGTTCTTT
[37 nt withheld, positions 3660-3696]
ACCCTATCTCGGTCTATTCTTTTGATTTATAAGGGATTTTGCCGATTTCGGCCTATTGGTTAAAAAATGA
GCTGATTTAACAAAAATTTAACGCGAATTTTAACAAAATATTAACGCTTACAATTTAGGTGGCACTTTTC
GGGGAAATGTGCGCGGAACCCCTATTTGTTTATTTTTCTAAATACATTCAAATATGTATCCGCTCATGAG
ACAATAACCCTGATAAATGCTTCAATAATATTGAAAAAGGAAGAGTATGAGTATTCAACATTTCCGTGTC
GCCCTTATTCCCTTTTTTGCGGCATTTTGCCTTCCTGTTTTTGCTCACCCAGAAACGCTGGTGAAAGTAA
AAGATGCTGAAGATCAGTTGGGTGCACGAGTGGGTTACATCGAACTGGATCTCAACAGCGGTAAGATCCT
TGAGAGTTTTCGCCCCGAAGAACGTTTTCCAATGATGAGCACTTTTAAAGTTCTGCTATGTGGCGCGGTA
TTATCCCGTATTGACGCCGGGCAAGAGCAACTCGGTCGCCGCATACACTATTCTCAGAATGACTTGGTTG
AGTACTCACCAGTCACAGAAAAGCATCTTACGGATGGCATGACAGTAAGAGAATTATGCAGTGCTGCCAT
AACCATGAGTGATAACACTGCGGCCAACTTACTTCTGACAACGATCGGAGGACCGAAGGAGCTAACCGCT
TTTTTGCACAACATGGGGGATCATGTAACTCGCCTTGATCGTTGGGAACCGGAGCTGAATGAAGCCATAC
CAAACGACGAGCGTGACACCACGATGCCTGTAGCAATGGCAACAACGTTGCGCAAACTATTAACTGGCGA
ACTACTTACTCTAGCTTCCCGGCAACAATTAATAGACTGGATGGAGGCGGATAAAGTTGCAGGACCACTT
CTGCGCTCGGCCCTTCCGGCTGGCTGGTTTATTGCTGATAAATCTGGAGCCGGTGAGCGTGGGTCTCGCG
GTATCATTGCAGCACTGGGGCCAGATGGTAAGCCCTCCCGTATCGTAGTTATCTACACGACGGGGAGTCA
GGCAACTATGGATGAACGAAATAGACAGATCGCTGAGATAGGTGCCTCACTGATTAAGCATTGGTAACTG
TCAGACCAAGTTTACTCATATATACTTTAGATTGATTTAAAACTTCATTTTTAATTTAAAAGGATCTAGG
TGAAGATCCTTTTTGATAATCTCATGACCAAAATCCCTTAACGTGAGTTTTCGTTCCACTGAGCGTCAGA
CCCCGTAGAAAAGATCAAAGGATCTTCTTGAGATCCTTTTTTTCTGCGCGTAATCTGCTGCTTGCAAACA
AAAAAACCACCGCTACCAGCGGTGGTTTGTTTGCCGGATCAAGAGCTACCAACTCTTTTTCCGAAGGTAA
CTGGCTTCAGCAGAGCGCAGATACCAAATACTGTTCTTCTAGTGTAGCCGTAGTTAGGCCACCACTTCAA
GAACTCTGTAGCACCGCCTACATACCTCGCTCTGCTAATCCTGTTACCAGTGGCTGCTGCCAGTGGCGAT
AAGTCGTGTCTTACCGGGTTGGACTCAAGACGATAGTTACCGGATAAGGCGCAGCGGTCGGGCTGAACGG
GGGGTTCGTGCACACAGCCCAGCTTGGAGCGAACGACCTACACCGAACTGAGATACCTACAGCGTGAGCT
ATGAGAAAGCGCCACGCTTCCCGAAGGGAGAAAGGCGGACAGGTATCCGGTAAGCGGCAGGGTCGGAACA
GGAGAGCGCACGAGGGAGCTTCCAGGGGGAAACGCCTGGTATCTTTATAGTCCTGTCGGGTTTCGCCACC
TCTGACTTGAGCGTCGATTTTTGTGATGCTCGTCAGGGGGGCGGAGCCTATGGAAAAACGCCAGCAACGC
GGCCTTTTTACGGTTCCTGGCCTTTTGCTGGCCTTTTGCTCACATGTTCTTTCCTGCGTTATCCCCTGAT
TCTGTGGATAACCGTATTACCGCCTTTGAGTGAGCTGATACCGCTCGCCGCAGCCGAACGACCGAGCGCA
GCGAGTCAGTGAGCGAGGAAGCGGAAGAGCGCCCAATACGCAAACCGCCTCTCCCCGCGCGTTGGCCGAT
TCATTAATGCAGCTGGCACGACAGGTTTCCCGACTGGAAAGCGGGCAGTGAGCGCAACGCAATTAATGTG
AGTTAGCTCACTCATTAGGCACCCCAGGCTTTACACTTTATGCTTCCGGCTCGTATGTTGTGTGGAATTG
TGAGCGGATAACAATTTCACACAGGAAACAGCTATGACCATGATTACGCCAAGCGCGCAATTAACCCTCA
CTAAAGGGAACAAAAGCTGGAGCTGCAAGCTTAATGTAGTCTTATGCAATACTCTTGTAGTCTTGCAACA
TGGTAACGATGAGTTAGCAACATGCCTTACAAGGAGAGAAAAAGCACCGTGCATGCCGATTGGTGGAAGT
AAGGTGGTACGATCGTGCCTTATTAGGAAGGCAACAGACGGGTCTGACATGGATTGGACGAACCACTGAA
TTGCCGCATTGCAGAGATATTGTATTTAAGTGCCTAGCTCGATACATAAACGGGTCTCTCTGGTTAGACC
AGATCTGAGCCTGGGAGCTCTCTGGCTAACTAGGGAACCCACTGCTTAAGCCTCAATAAAGCTTGCCTTG
AGTGCTTCAAGTAGTGTGTGCCCGTCTGTTGTGTGACTCTGGTAACTAGAGATCCCTCAGACCCTTTTAG
TCAGTGTGGAAAATCTCTAGCAGTGGCGCCCGAACAGGGACTTGAAAGCGAAAGGGAAACCAGAGGAGCT
CTCTCGACGCAGGACTCGGCTTGCTGAAGCGCGCACGGCAAGAGGCGAGGGGCGGCGACTGGTGAGTACG
CCAAAAATTTTGACTAGCGGAGGCTAGAAGGAGAGAGATGGGTGCGAGAGCGTCAGTATTAAGCGGGGGA
GAATTAGATCGCGATGGGAAAAAATTCGGTTAAGGCCAGGGGGAAAGAAAAAATATAAATTAAAACATAT
AGTATGGGCAAGCAGGGAGCTAGAACGATTCGCAGTTAATCCTGGCCTGTTAGAAACATCAGAAGGCTGT
AGACAAATACTGGGACAGCTACAACCATCCCTTCAGACAGGATCAGAAGAACTTAGATCATTATATAATA
CAGTAGCAACCCTCTATTGTGTGCATCAAAGGATAGAGATAAAAGACACCAAGGAAGCTTTAGACAAGAT
AGAGGAAGAGCAAAACAAAAGTAAGACCACCGCACAGCAAGCGGCCGCTGATCTTCAGACCTGGAGGAGG
AGATATGAGGGACAATTGGAGAAGTGAATTATATAAATATAAAGTAGTAAAAATTGAACCATTAGGAGTA
GCACCCACCAAGGCAAAGAGAAGAGTGGTGCAGAGAGAAAAAAGAGCAGTGGGAATAGGAGCTTTGTTCC
TTGGGTTCTTGGGAGCAGCAGGAAGCACTATGGGCGCAGCGTCAATGACGCTGACGGTACAGGCCAGACA
ATTATTGTCTGGTATAGTGCAGCAGCAGAACAATTTGCTGAGGGCTATTGAGGCGCAACAGCATCTGTTG
CAACTCACAGTCTGGGGCATCAAGCAGCTCCAGGCAAGAATCCTGGCTGTGGAAAGATACCTAAAGGATC
AACAGCTCCTGGGGATTTGGGGTTGCTCTGGAAAACTCATTTGCACCACTGCTGTGCCTTGGAATGCTAG
TTGGAGTAATAAATCTCTGGAACAGATTTGGAATCACACGACCTGGATGGAGTGGGACAGAGAAATTAAC
AATTACACAAGCTTAATACACTCCTTAATTGAAGAATCGCAAAACCAGCAAGAAAAGAATGAACAAGAAT
TATTGGAATTAGATAAATGGGCAAGTTTGTGGAATTGGTTTAACATAACAAATTGGCTGTGGTATATAAA
ATTATTCATAATGATAGTAGGAGGCTTGGTAGGTTTAAGAATAGTTTTTGCTGTACTTTCTATAGTGAAT
AGAGTTAGGCAGGGATATTCACCATTATCGTTTCAGACCCACCTCCCAACCCCGAGGGGACCCAGAGAGG
GCCTATTTCCCATGATTCCTTCATATTTGCATATACGATACAAGGCTGTTAGAGAGATAATTAGAATTAA
TTTGACTGTAAACACAAAGATATTAGTACAAAATACGTGACGTAGAAAGTAATAATTTCTTGGGTAGTTT
GCAGTTTTAAAATTATGTTTTAAAATGGACTATCATATGCTTACCGTAACTTGAAAGTATTTCGATTTCT
TGGCTTTATATATCTTGTGGAAAGGACGAAACACCGTTAAATAGTTACCTCCTCGGGTTTTAGAGCTAGA
AATAGCAAGTTAAAATAAGGCTAGTCCGTTATCAACTTGAAAAAGTGGCACCGAGTCGGTGCTTTTTTAA
GCTTGGCGTAACTAGATCTTGAGACAAATGGCAGTATTCATCCACAATTTTAAAAGAAAAGGGGGGATTG
GGGGGTACAGTGCAGGGGAAAGAATAGTAGACATAATAGCAACAGACATACAAACTAAAGAATTACAAAA
ACAAATTACAAAAATTCAAAATTTTCGGGTTTATTACAGGGACAGCAGAGATCCACTTTGGCGCCGGCTC
GAGGGGG
Features (pLannotate 1.2.2; 29 found; start..end, strand, type, name):
     14..80      +  CDS            small t antigen (fragment): SV40 (simian virus 40) small t antigen
    106..317     +  promoter       EF-1α core promoter: core promoter for human elongation factor EF-1α
    318..1256    +  intron         EF-1α intron A: intron upstream of the start codon of human EF-1α
   1278..1877    +  CDS            PuroR (fragment): puromycin N-acetyltransferase; pac from Streptomyces; confers resistance to puromycin
   1893..2481    +  misc_feature   WPRE: woodchuck hepatitis virus posttranscriptional regulatory element
   2532..2551    +  misc_feature   cPPT/CTS (fragment): central polypurine tract and central termination sequence of HIV-1
   2553..2786    +  LTR            3' LTR (ΔU3): self-inactivating 3' long terminal repeat (LTR) from HIV-1
   2864..2985    +  polyA_signal   SV40 poly(A) signal: SV40 polyadenylation signal
   3025..3160    +  rep_origin     SV40 ori: SV40 origin of replication
   3181..3199    -  promoter       T7 promoter: promoter for bacteriophage T7 RNA polymerase
   3207..3362    +  CDS            lacZα (fragment): LacZα fragment of β-galactosidase; lacZ fragment
   3367..3795    +  rep_origin     f1 ori (sequence partly withheld): f1 bacteriophage origin of replication; arrow indicates direction of (+) strand synthesis
   3848..3952    +  promoter       AmpR promoter: bla
   3953..4813    +  CDS            AmpR: β-lactamase; bla; confers resistance to ampicillin, carbenicillin, and related antibiotics
   4984..5572    +  rep_origin     ori: high-copy-number ColE1/pMB1/pBR322/pUC origin of replication
   5755..5847    +  CDS            lacI (fragment): lac repressor; lacI; The lac repressor binds to the lac operator to inhibit transcription in E. coli. This inhibition can be relieved by adding lactose or isopropyl-β-D-thiogalactopyranoside (IPTG).
   5860..5881    +  protein_bind   CAP binding site: CAP binding activates transcription in the presence of cAMP. E. coli catabolite activator protein
   5896..5926    +  promoter       lac promoter: promoter for the E. coli lac operon
   5934..5950    +  protein_bind   lac operator: The lac repressor binds to the lac operator to inhibit transcription in E. coli. This inhibition can be relieved by adding lactose or isopropyl-β-D-thiogalactopyranoside (IPTG). lac repressor encoded by lacI
   5995..6013    +  promoter       T3 promoter: promoter for bacteriophage T3 RNA polymerase
   6041..6267    +  promoter       RSV promoter: Rous sarcoma virus enhancer/promoter
   6268..6448    +  LTR            5' LTR (truncated): truncated 5' long terminal repeat (LTR) from HIV-1
   6495..6620    +  misc_feature   HIV-1 Ψ: packaging signal of human immunodeficiency virus type 1
   6604..6967    +  CDS            HIV-1 gag (fragment): gag protein from human immunodeficiency virus 1; gag
   7113..7346    +  misc_feature   RRE: The Rev response element (RRE) of HIV-1 allows for Rev-dependent mRNA export from the nucleus to the cytoplasm.
   7723..7749    +  CDS            Rev (fragment): human immunodeficiency virus 1 (HIV-1) Rev protein; rev; enhances nuclear export of unspliced and incompletely spliced viral mRNAs
   7753..7993    +  promoter       U6 promoter: RNA polymerase III promoter for human U6 snRNA
   8023..8098    +  misc_RNA       gRNA scaffold: guide RNA scaffold for the Streptococcus pyogenes CRISPR/Cas9 system
   8154..8271    +  misc_feature   cPPT/CTS: central polypurine tract and central termination sequence of HIV-1
