[The description below was written by a language model from this plasmid's Addgene catalogue record and pLannotate feature annotations shown in this document.]
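Description:
KSR2 gRNA (BRDN0001148172) is a third-generation lentiviral CRISPR guide plasmid built on the lentiGuide-Puro backbone. It expresses a single guide RNA directed against human KSR2 (kinase suppressor of Ras 2), designed against the reference transcript for that gene. It is propagated in E. coli as a high-copy plasmid through a ColE1/pUC-type origin with ampicillin selection (AmpR). The backbone also carries an f1 origin, an SV40 origin and poly(A) signal, and remnants of lac and T7/T3 cloning-vector elements.

The lentiviral transfer cassette starts with an RSV promoter fused to a truncated HIV-1 5' LTR, which makes genomic RNA production Tat-independent. This is followed by the Ψ packaging signal with a partial gag fragment and the Rev response element for nuclear export of the unspliced genome. A human U6 RNA polymerase III promoter then drives the KSR2-specific spacer joined to the Streptococcus pyogenes Cas9 guide RNA scaffold. Next comes a cPPT/CTS element, which aids nuclear import of the reverse-transcribed genome. Downstream, the EF-1α core promoter with its first intron expresses puromycin N-acetyltransferase, allowing selection of transduced mammalian cells. A WPRE enhances transcript expression, and the cassette ends in a self-inactivating ΔU3 3' LTR.

The plasmid does not encode Cas9. It is meant to be packaged into lentivirus and used in cells that already express Cas9, or together with a separate Cas9 lentiviral vector, to disrupt KSR2. It corresponds to one guide from a human kinome gRNA collection whose guides were chosen with optimized rules for on-target activity and reduced off-target effects.
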