Addgene plasmid #76426: KSR2 gRNA (BRDN0001148172)
Purpose: 3rd generation lentiviral gRNA plasmid targeting human KSR2
Depositing lab: John Doench & David Root. Depositing organization: Broad Institute. Publication: Optimized sgRNA design to maximize activity and minimize off-target effects of CRISPR-Cas9. Doench JG, Fusi N, Sullender M, Hegde M, Vaimberg EW, Donovan KF, Smith I, Tothova Z, Wilen C, Orchard R, Virgin HW, Listgarten J, Root DE. Nat Biotechnol. 2016 Jan 18. doi: 10.1038/nbt.3437. PubMed 26780180.
Backbone
  Vector backbone: lentiGuide-Puro
  Backbone manufacturer: Zhang Lab (Addgene plasmid # 52963)
  Vector type: Mammalian Expression, Lentiviral, CRISPR
  Selectable markers: Puromycin
Growth in bacteria
  Bacterial resistance: Ampicillin, 100 μg/mL
  Growth temperature: 37°C
  Growth strain: DH5alpha
  Copy number: High Copy
Gene/Insert
  Gene/Insert name: KSR2 (alt names: KSR2; NM_173598.4)
  gRNA/shRNA sequence: TTAAATAGTTACCTCCTCGG
  Species: H. sapiens (human)
  Entrez Gene: KSR2
  Promoter: hU6
  Cloning method: Unknown
  Sequencing primers: 5′ U6-F; 3′ pS2-R
Terms and licenses: Academic/Nonprofit Terms; Industry Terms: Not Available to Industry
Depositor comments: The gRNA was designed to target the following Genbank reference sequence(s): NM_173598.4. Note that this plasmid does NOT contain Cas9. It should be used in conjunction with lentiCas9-Blast (Addgene #52962) or otherwise with cell lines already expressing Cas9. Browse the full kinome gRNA library at http://www.addgene.org/pooled-library/broadgpp-human-kinome/ or visit http://www.broadinstitute.org/rnai/public/ for detailed protocols and information.
How to cite: KSR2 gRNA (BRDN0001148172) was a gift from John Doench & David Root (Addgene plasmid # 76426 ; http://n2t.net/addgene:76426 ; RRID:Addgene_76426)
