>Addgene plasmid #76426 | KSR2 gRNA (BRDN0001148172) | depositor partial sequence | sequence record 143886 | Target Sequence
TTAAATAGTTACCTCCTCGG
