>Addgene plasmid #76426 | KSR2 gRNA (BRDN0001148172) | addgene partial sequence | sequence record 185815 | hU6-F
GTAGAAAGTAATAATTTCTTGGGTAGTTTGCAGTTTTAAAATTATGTTTTAAAATGGACTATCATATGCT
TACCGTAACTTGAAAGTATTTCGATTTCTTGGCTTTATATATCTTGTGGAAAGGACGAAACACCGTTAAA
TAGTTACCTCCTCGGGTTTTAGAGCTAGAAATAGCAAGTTAAAATAAGGCTAGTCCGTTATCAACTTGAA
AAAGTGGCACCGAGTCGGTGCTTTTTTAAGCTTGGCGTAACTAGATCTTGAGACAAATGGCAGTATTCAT
CCACAATTTTAAAAGAAAAGGGGGGATTGGGGGGTACAGTGCAGGGGAAAGAATAGTAGACATAATAGCA
ACAGACATACAAACTAAAGAATTACAAAAACAAATTACAAAAATTCAAAATTTTCGGGTTTATTACAGGG
ACAGCAGAGATCCACTTTGGCGCCGGCTCGAGGGGGCCCGGGTGCAAAGATGGATAAAGTTTTAAACAGA
GAGGAATCTTTGCAGCTAATGGACCTTCTAGGTCTTGAAAGGAGTGGGAATTGGCTCCGGTGCCCGTCAG
TGGGCAGAGC
